>Addgene plasmid #122045 | pcDNA3-Flag-RNF125 | addgene full sequence | sequence record 242458 | Addgene NGS Result
GACGGATCGGGAGATCTCCCGATCCCCTATGGTGCACTCTCAGTACAATCTGCTCTGATGCCGCATAGTT
AAGCCAGTATCTGCTCCCTGCTTGTGTGTTGGAGGTCGCTGAGTAGTGCGCGAGCAAAATTTAAGCTACA
ACAAGGCAAGGCTTGACCGACAATTGCATGAAGAATCTGCTTAGGGTTAGGCGTTTTGCGCTGCTTCGCG
ATGTACGGGCCAGATATACGCGTTGACATTGATTATTGACTAGTTATTAATAGTAATCAATTACGGGGTC
ATTAGTTCATAGCCCATATATGGAGTTCCGCGTTACATAACTTACGGTAAATGGCCCGCCTGGCTGACCG
CCCAACGACCCCCGCCCATTGACGTCAATAATGACGTATGTTCCCATAGTAACGCCAATAGGGACTTTCC
ATTGACGTCAATGGGTGGAGTATTTACGGTAAACTGCCCACTTGGCAGTACATCAAGTGTATCATATGCC
AAGTACGCCCCCTATTGACGTCAATGACGGTAAATGGCCCGCCTGGCATTATGCCCAGTACATGACCTTA
TGGGACTTTCCTACTTGGCAGTACATCTACGTATTAGTCATCGCTATTACCATGGTGATGCGGTTTTGGC
AGTACATCAATGGGCGTGGATAGCGGTTTGACTCACGGGGATTTCCAAGTCTCCACCCCATTGACGTCAA
TGGGAGTTTGTTTTGGCACCAAAATCAACGGGACTTTCCAAAATGTCGTAACAACTCCGCCCCATTGACG
CAAATGGGCGGTAGGCGTGTACGGTGGGAGGTCTATATAAGCAGAGCTCTCTGGCTAACTAGAGAACCCA
CTGCTTACTGGCTTATCGAAATTAATACGACTCACTATAGGGAGACCCAAGCTTGGTACCGAGCTCGGAT
CCACGGCAACAAAACAACCCTGCGGCAGGCACTGAGTGCTTCGCAGCTGTCTGGGCGAGAGGCACAGCGA
TGGGCTCCGTGCTGAGCACCGACAGCGGCAAATCGGCGCCCGCCTCTGCCACCGCGCGGGCCCTGGAGCG
CAGGAGGGACCCGGAGTTGCCCGTCACGTCCTTCGACTGCGCCGTGTGCCTTGAGGTGTTACACCAGCCT
GTCCGGACCCGCTGTGGCCACGTATTCTGCCGTTCCTGTATTGCTACCAGTCTAAAGAACAACAAGTGGA
CCTGTCCTTATTGCCGGGCATATCTTCCTTCAGAAGGAGTTCCAGCAACTGATGTAGCCAAAAGAATGAA
ATCAGAGTATAAGAACTGCGCTGAGTGTGACACCCTGGTTTGCCTCAGTGAAATGAGGGCACATATTCGG
ACTTGTCAGAAGTACATAGATAAGTATGGACCACTACAAGAACTTGAGGAGACAGCAGCAAGGTGTGTAT
GTCCCTTTTGTCAGAGGGAACTGTATGAAGACAGCTTGCTGGATCATTGTATTACTCATCACAGATCGGA
ACGGAGGCCTGTGTTCTGTCCACTTTGCCGTTTAATACCCGATGAGAATCCAAGCAGCTTCAGTGGCAGT
TTAATAAGACATCTGCAAGTTAGTCACACTTTGTTTTATGATGATTTCATAGATTTTAATATAATTGAGG
AAGCTCTTATCCGAAGAGTCTTAGACCGGTCACTTCTTGAATATGTGAATCACTCGAACACCACAGAATT
CTGCAGATATCCATCACACTGGCGGCCGCTCGAGCATGCATCTAGAGACTACAAGGACGACGATGACAAG
TGAGCTAGCCTAGAGGGCCCTATTCTATAGTGTCACCTAAATGCTAGAGCTCGCTGATCAGCCTCGACTG
TGCCTTCTAGTTGCCAGCCATCTGTTGTTTGCCCCTCCCCCGTGCCTTCCTTGACCCTGGAAGGTGCCAC
TCCCACTGTCCTTTCCTAATAAAATGAGGAAATTGCATCGCATTGTCTGAGTAGGTGTCATTCTATTCTG
GGGGGTGGGGTGGGGCAGGACAGCAAGGGGGAGGATTGGGAAGACAATAGCAGGCATGCTGGGGATGCGG
TGGGCTCTATGGCTTCTGAGGCGGAAAGAACCAGCTGGGGCTCTAGGGGGTATCCCC
[124 nt withheld, positions 2088-2211]
C
[91 nt withheld, positions 2213-2303]
A
[49 nt withheld, positions 2305-2353]
CCTTTGACGTTGGAGTCCACGTTCTTT
[37 nt withheld, positions 2381-2417]
ACCCTATCTCGGTCTATTCTTTTGATTTATAAGGGATTTTGCCGATTTCGGCCTATTGGTTAAAAAATGA
GCTGATTTAACAAAAATTTAACGCGAATTAATTCTGTGGAATGTGTGTCAGTTAGGGTGTGGAAAGTCCC
CAGGCTCCCCAGCAGGCAGAAGTATGCAAAGCATGCATCTCAATTAGTCAGCAACCAGGTGTGGAAAGTC
CCCAGGCTCCCCAGCAGGCAGAAGTATGCAAAGCATGCATCTCAATTAGTCAGCAACCATAGTCCCGCCC
CTAACTCCGCCCATCCCGCCCCTAACTCCGCCCAGTTCCGCCCATTCTCCGCCCCATGGCTGACTAATTT
TTTTTATTTATGCAGAGGCCGAGGCCGCCTCTGCCTCTGAGCTATTCCAGAAGTAGTGAGGAGGCTTTTT
TGGAGGCCTAGGCTTTTGCAAAAAGCTCCCGGGAGCTTGTATATCCATTTTCGGATCTGATCAAGAGACA
GGATGAGGATCGTTTCGCATGATTGAACAAGATGGATTGCACGCAGGTTCTCCGGCCGCTTGGGTGGAGA
GGCTATTCGGCTATGACTGGGCACAACAGACAATCGGCTGCTCTGATGCCGCCGTGTTCCGGCTGTCAGC
GCAGGGGCGCCCGGTTCTTTTTGTCAAGACCGACCTGTCCGGTGCCCTGAATGAACTGCAGGACGAGGCA
GCGCGGCTATCGTGGCTGGCCACGACGGGCGTTCCTTGCGCAGCTGTGCTCGACGTTGTCACTGAAGCGG
GAAGGGACTGGCTGCTATTGGGCGAAGTGCCGGGGCAGGATCTCCTGTCATCTCACCTTGCTCCTGCCGA
GAAAGTATCCATCATGGCTGATGCAATGCGGCGGCTGCATACGCTTGATCCGGCTACCTGCCCATTCGAC
CACCAAGCGAAACATCGCATCGAGCGAGCACGTACTCGGATGGAAGCCGGTCTTGTCGATCAGGATGATC
TGGACGAAGAGCATCAGGGGCTCGCGCCAGCCGAACTGTTCGCCAGGCTCAAGGCGCGCATGCCCGACGG
CGAGGATCTCGTCGTGACCCATGGCGATGCCTGCTTGCCGAATATCATGGTGGAAAATGGCCGCTTTTCT
GGATTCATCGACTGTGGCCGGCTGGGTGTGGCGGACCGCTATCAGGACATAGCGTTGGCTACCCGTGATA
TTGCTGAAGAGCTTGGCGGCGAATGGGCTGACCGCTTCCTCGTGCTTTACGGTATCGCCGCTCCCGATTC
GCAGCGCATCGCCTTCTATCGCCTTCTTGACGAGTTCTTCTGAGCGGGACTCTGGGGTTCGAAATGACCG
ACCAAGCGACGCCCAACCTGCCATCACGAGATTTCGATTCCACCGCCGCCTTCTATGAAAGGTTGGGCTT
CGGAATCGTTTTCCGGGACGCCGGCTGGATGATCCTCCAGCGCGGGGATCTCATGCTGGAGTTCTTCGCC
CACCCCAACTTGTTTATTGCAGCTTATAATGGTTACAAATAAAGCAATAGCATCACAAATTTCACAAATA
AAGCATTTTTTTCACTGCATTCTAGTTGTGGTTTGTCCAAACTCATCAATGTATCTTATCATGTCTGTAT
ACCGTCGACCTCTAGCTAGAGCTTGGCGTAATCATGGTCATAGCTGTTTCCTGTGTGAAATTGTTATCCG
CTCACAATTCCACACAACATACGAGCCGGAAGCATAAAGTGTAAAGCCTGGGGTGCCTAATGAGTGAGCT
AACTCACATTAATTGCGTTGCGCTCACTGCCCGCTTTCCAGTCGGGAAACCTGTCGTGCCAGCTGCATTA
ATGAATCGGCCAACGCGCGGGGAGAGGCGGTTTGCGTATTGGGCGCTCTTCCGCTTCCTCGCTCACTGAC
TCGCTGCGCTCGGTCGTTCGGCTGCGGCGAGCGGTATCAGCTCACTCAAAGGCGGTAATACGGTTATCCA
CAGAATCAGGGGATAACGCAGGAAAGAACATGTGAGCAAAAGGCCAGCAAAAGGCCAGGAACCGTAAAAA
GGCCGCGTTGCTGGCGTTTTTCCATAGGCTCCGCCCCCCTGACGAGCATCACAAAAATCGACGCTCAAGT
CAGAGGTGGCGAAACCCGACAGGACTATAAAGATACCAGGCGTTTCCCCCTGGAAGCTCCCTCGTGCGCT
CTCCTGTTCCGACCCTGCCGCTTACCGGATACCTGTCCGCCTTTCTCCCTTCGGGAAGCGTGGCGCTTTC
TCATAGCTCACGCTGTAGGTATCTCAGTTCGGTGTAGGTCGTTCGCTCCAAGCTGGGCTGTGTGCACGAA
CCCCCCGTTCAGCCCGACCGCTGCGCCTTATCCGGTAACTATCGTCTTGAGTCCAACCCGGTAAGACACG
ACTTATCGCCACTGGCAGCAGCCACTGGTAACAGGATTAGCAGAGCGAGGTATGTAGGCGGTGCTACAGA
GTTCTTGAAGTGGTGGCCTAACTACGGCTACACTAGAAGAACAGTATTTGGTATCTGCGCTCTGCTGAAG
CCAGTTACCTTCGGAAAAAGAGTTGGTAGCTCTTGATCCGGCAAACAAACCACCGCTGGTAGCGGTGGTT
TTTTTGTTTGCAAGCAGCAGATTACGCGCAGAAAAAAAGGATCTCAAGAAGATCCTTTGATCTTTTCTAC
GGGGTCTGACGCTCAGTGGAACGAAAACTCACGTTAAGGGATTTTGGTCATGAGATTATCAAAAAGGATC
TTCACCTAGATCCTTTTAAATTAAAAATGAAGTTTTAAATCAATCTAAAGTATATATGAGTAAACTTGGT
CTGACAGTTACCAATGCTTAATCAGTGAGGCACCTATCTCAGCGATCTGTCTATTTCGTTCATCCATAGT
TGCCTGACTCCCCGTCGTGTAGATAACTACGATACGGGAGGGCTTACCATCTGGCCCCAGTGCTGCAATG
ATACCGCGAGACCCACGCTCACCGGCTCCAGATTTATCAGCAATAAACCAGCCAGCCGGAAGGGCCGAGC
GCAGAAGTGGTCCTGCAACTTTATCCGCCTCCATCCAGTCTATTAATTGTTGCCGGGAAGCTAGAGTAAG
TAGTTCGCCAGTTAATAGTTTGCGCAACGTTGTTGCCATTGCTACAGGCATCGTGGTGTCACGCTCGTCG
TTTGGTATGGCTTCATTCAGCTCCGGTTCCCAACGATCAAGGCGAGTTACATGATCCCCCATGTTGTGCA
AAAAAGCGGTTAGCTCCTTCGGTCCTCCGATCGTTGTCAGAAGTAAGTTGGCCGCAGTGTTATCACTCAT
GGTTATGGCAGCACTGCATAATTCTCTTACTGTCATGCCATCCGTAAGATGCTTTTCTGTGACTGGTGAG
TACTCAACCAAGTCATTCTGAGAATAGTGTATGCGGCGACCGAGTTGCTCTTGCCCGGCGTCAATACGGG
ATAATACCGCGCCACATAGCAGAACTTTAAAAGTGCTCATCATTGGAAAACGTTCTTCGGGGCGAAAACT
CTCAAGGATCTTACCGCTGTTGAGATCCAGTTCGATGTAACCCACTCGTGCACCCAACTGATCTTCAGCA
TCTTTTACTTTCACCAGCGTTTCTGGGTGAGCAAAAACAGGAAGGCAAAATGCCGCAAAAAAGGGAATAA
GGGCGACACGGAAATGTTGAATACTCATACTCTTCCTTTTTCAATATTATTGAAGCATTTATCAGGGTTA
TTGTCTCATGAGCGGATACATATTTGAATGTATTTAGAAAAATAAACAAATAGGGGTTCCGCGCACATTT
CCCCGAAAAGTGCCACCTGACGTC
Features (pLannotate 1.2.2; 22 found; start..end, strand, type, name):
     28..80      -  misc_feature   bom (fragment): basis of mobility region from pBR322
    235..614     +  enhancer       CMV enhancer: human cytomegalovirus immediate early enhancer
    615..818     +  promoter       CMV promoter: human cytomegalovirus (CMV) immediate early promoter
    814..847     +  LTR            5' LTR (truncated) (fragment): truncated 5' long terminal repeat (LTR) from HIV-1
    863..881     +  promoter       T7 promoter: promoter for bacteriophage T7 RNA polymerase
    980..1675    +  CDS            RNF125: RN125_HUMAN - Experimental evidence at protein level: Swiss-Prot protein existence level 1. E3 ubiquitin-protein ligase that mediates ubiquitination and subsequent proteasomal degradation of target proteins, such as DDX58/RIG-I, MAVS/IPS1, IFIH1/MDA5, JAK1 and p53/TP53 (PubMed:15843525, PubMed:17460044, PubMed:17643463, PubMed:26027934, PubMed:26471729, PubMed:25591766, PubMed:27411375). Acts as a negative regulator of type I interferon production by mediating ubiquitination of DDX58/RIG-I at 'Lys-181', leading to DDX58/RIG-I degradation (PubMed:17460044, PubMed:26471729). Mediates ubiquitinat
   1730..1750    +  CDS            FLAG (fragment): FLAG® epitope tag, followed by an enterokinase cleavage site
   1774..1792    -  promoter       SP6 promoter: promoter for bacteriophage SP6 RNA polymerase
   1818..2042    +  polyA_signal   bGH poly(A) signal: bovine growth hormone polyadenylation signal
   2046..2067    +  promoter       SV40 promoter (fragment): SV40 enhancer and early promoter
   2088..2516    +  rep_origin     f1 ori (sequence partly withheld): f1 bacteriophage origin of replication; arrow indicates direction of (+) strand synthesis
   2530..2859    +  promoter       SV40 promoter: SV40 enhancer and early promoter
   2926..3717    +  CDS            neo: KKA2_KLEPN - Also known as kan, nptII. Experimental evidence at protein level: Swiss-Prot protein existence level 1. Resistance to kanamycin, neomycin, paromomycin, ribostamycin, butirosin and gentamicin B. From Klebsiella pneumoniae.
   3741..3899    +  CDS            ble (fragment): BLE_KLEPN - Experimental evidence at protein level: Swiss-Prot protein existence level 1. Binding protein with a strong affinity to the bleomycin family of antibiotics. Binds to CL990; an antimitotic-antibiotic compound. From Klebsiella pneumoniae.
   3894..4015    +  polyA_signal   SV40 poly(A) signal: SV40 polyadenylation signal
   4088..4104    -  protein_bind   lac operator: The lac repressor binds to the lac operator to inhibit transcription in E. coli. This inhibition can be relieved by adding lactose or isopropyl-β-D-thiogalactopyranoside (IPTG). lac repressor encoded by lacI
   4112..4142    -  promoter       lac promoter: promoter for the E. coli lac operon
   4157..4178    -  protein_bind   CAP binding site: CAP binding activates transcription in the presence of cAMP. E. coli catabolite activator protein
   4191..4283    -  CDS            lacI (fragment): lac repressor; lacI; The lac repressor binds to the lac operator to inhibit transcription in E. coli. This inhibition can be relieved by adding lactose or isopropyl-β-D-thiogalactopyranoside (IPTG).
   4466..5054    -  rep_origin     ori: high-copy-number ColE1/pMB1/pBR322/pUC origin of replication
   5225..6085    -  CDS            AmpR: β-lactamase; bla; confers resistance to ampicillin, carbenicillin, and related antibiotics
   6086..6190    -  promoter       AmpR promoter: bla
