[The description below was written by a language model from this plasmid's Addgene catalogue record and pLannotate feature annotations shown in this document.]
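Description:
pcDNA3-Flag-RNF125 is a mammalian expression plasmid built on the pcDNA3 backbone for producing human RNF125 (also known as TRAC-1), an E3 ubiquitin ligase that targets proteins such as RIG-I, MDA5, MAVS, JAK1 and p53 for proteasomal degradation and acts as a negative regulator of type I interferon production. In the roughly 6.2 kb sequenced record, the RNF125 coding sequence sits downstream of the human cytomegalovirus immediate-early enhancer and promoter and is followed by a bovine growth hormone polyadenylation signal, giving strong constitutive expression in transfected mammalian cells. A FLAG epitope lies just 3′ of the open reading frame, consistent with the catalogue's description of a C-terminal tag, and allows detection or immunoprecipitation with anti-FLAG antibodies. The feature table calls it only as a fragment, separated from the annotated RNF125 region by a short linker. T7 and SP6 phage promoters flank the insert and can serve for in vitro transcription or as sequencing primer sites. The restriction sites used for cloning are not recorded.

The plasmid is propagated in E. coli through a high-copy ColE1/pUC-type origin and selected with ampicillin via the β-lactamase gene. For mammalian selection, an SV40 early promoter drives the neomycin phosphotransferase gene, terminated by an SV40 polyadenylation signal, allowing G418 selection of stable cell lines. An f1 origin permits single-stranded DNA production. Several short annotations (HIV-1 LTR, ble, lacI, bom and an additional SV40 promoter fragment) are partial matches that appear to be backbone remnants rather than functional elements. The stated purpose is simply expression of RNF125, which suits overexpression, ubiquitination and protein interaction studies.
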