Addgene plasmid #122045: pcDNA3-Flag-RNF125
Purpose: express RNF125
Depositing lab: Ze'ev Ronai. Depositing organization: Sanford Burnham Prebys Medical Discovery Institute.
Backbone
  Vector backbone: pcDNA3
  Vector type: Mammalian Expression
Growth in bacteria
  Bacterial resistance: Ampicillin, 100 μg/mL
  Growth temperature: 37°C
  Growth strain: DH5alpha
  Copy number: High Copy
Gene/Insert
  Gene/Insert name: RNF125
  Species: H. sapiens (human)
  Entrez Gene: RNF125 (a.k.a. TNORS, TRAC-1, TRAC1)
  Tag / fusion protein: Flag (C terminal on insert)
  Cloning method: Restriction Enzyme; 5′ cloning site Unknown (unknown if destroyed); 3′ cloning site Unknown (unknown if destroyed)
Terms and licenses: Academic/Nonprofit Terms; Industry Terms: Not Available to Industry
How to cite: pcDNA3-Flag-RNF125 was a gift from Ze'ev Ronai (Addgene plasmid # 122045 ; http://n2t.net/addgene:122045 ; RRID:Addgene_122045)
